>Addgene plasmid #22092 | mGbx2 | addgene partial sequence | sequence record 27863 | 22092 with T3
GCGGTGGCGGCCGCTCTAGAACTAGTGGATCCCCCGGGCTGCAGGAATTCGATATCAAGCTTACCATGAG
CGCAGCGTTCCCGCCGTCGCTGATGATGATGCAGCGCCCGCTGGGGAGTAGTACCGCCTTCAGCATAGAC
TCGCTGATCGGCAGCCCGCCGCAGCCCAGTCCCGGCCATTTCGTCTACACCGGCTACCCCATGTTCATGC
CCTACCGGCCGGTGGTGCTGCCGCCACCGCCGCCACCGCCTCCCGCGCTGCCCCAGGCAGCGCTGCAGCC
CGCTCTGCCGCCCGCGCACCCTCACCACCAGATCCCCAGCCTGCCCACCGGCTTCTGCTCCAGCCTGGCG
CAGGGCATGGCGCTCACCTCCACGCTCATGGCCACTCTGCCCGGCGGCTTCTCTGCGTCGCCCCAGCACC
AAGAGGCGGCGGCTGCCCGCAAGTTCGCTCCACAGCCACTGCCCGGAGGCGGCAACTTCGACAAAGCCGA
GGCGCTCCAAGCGGATGCGGAAGACGGCAAAGCCTTCTTGGCCAAGGAGGGCTCGCTGCTCGCTTTCTCT
GCGGCCGAAGCGGTGCAGGCGTCGCTCGTCGGGGCTGTCCGAGGGCAAGGGAAAGACGAGTCAAAGGTGG
AAGATGACCCGAAGGGCAAGGAGGAGAGCTTCTCTC
