>Addgene plasmid #22092 | mGbx2 | addgene partial sequence | sequence record 27864 | 22092 with T7
TCGGGCCTGCTCCAGCTGCTGGTGTTGACTTCGAATAGCGAACCTGCTAACGTGAACAGGGATGGGGACG
ACAATCTTGGGGTTCCGAGAGGGCTCCCCCGTCTTGGAATTGGCGTTGCCTGCCTTGACACGTTTCCACT
TGGCCCGGCGGTTCTGGAACCAGATTTTTACTTGCACCTCGCTGAGTTTGAGGGCGTGGGCGATCTGTGA
GCGCTCGGTCAGGGAGAGGTACTTTTTGCAGTGGAATTCTTTCTCCAGCTCCAGCAGCTGTTCGCTGGTG
AAGGCAGTCCGCCGCCGCCGGTTCTTGCCTGTGGACGTGGTGCTGCCTGCTGCACCGCCGCTCTGCGGGG
TCTCCTCCAGTGCGTGGCCGGGGTCTTCTTCCTTATGAGCAGTCTGACCAGGCAAATTGTCATCTGAGCT
GTAATCCACATCGCTCTCCAGAGAGAAGCTCTCCTCCTTGCCCTTCGGGTCATCTTCCACCTTTGACTCG
TCTTTCCCTTGCCCTCGGACAGCCCCGACGAGCGACGCCTGCACCGCTTCGGCCGCAGAGAAAGCGAGCA
GCGAGCCCTCCTTGGCCAAGAAGGCTTTGCCGTCTTCCGCATCCGCTATA
