[The description below was written by a language model from this plasmid's Addgene catalogue record.]
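Description:
mGbx2 is a bacterial cloning plasmid built on the pBluescript phagemid backbone (about 3 kb) that carries a mouse Gbx2 cDNA fragment of roughly 1 kb. It is maintained at high copy number in E. coli and selected with ampicillin. No feature table accompanies the record, so individual backbone elements such as the replication origin are not itemised. pBluescript vectors are standard general-purpose cloning plasmids in which the polylinker is flanked by opposing T3 and T7 bacteriophage RNA polymerase promoters, and this arrangement is what the construct relies on.

The insert was placed between the HindIII and ApaI sites of the polylinker, both of which remain intact, and according to the depositor it spans the full coding sequence of Gbx2, a homeobox transcription factor gene (also known as Gbx-2, MMoxA and Stra7). There is no eukaryotic promoter, tag or reporter recorded, so the plasmid is not an expression vector for cells. Instead it serves as a template for in vitro transcription. Cutting at the HindIII end and transcribing from the T7 promoter gives an antisense riboprobe complementary to Gbx2 mRNA. Cutting at the ApaI (or neighbouring KpnI) end and transcribing from the T3 promoter gives the sense-strand control.

The depositor notes that the plasmid has been used to make RNA probes, which is consistent with detecting Gbx2 transcripts by hybridisation, although the record does not name a specific assay. Because it holds the complete coding region, it could also serve as a source of Gbx2 sequence for subcloning.
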