Addgene plasmid #22092: mGbx2
Depositing lab: Gail Martin. Depositing organization: University of California, San Francisco (UCSF).
Backbone
  Vector backbone: pBluescript
  Backbone manufacturer: Stratagene
  Backbone size w/o insert (bp): 3000
  Vector type: Bacterial
Growth in bacteria
  Bacterial resistance: Ampicillin, 100 μg/mL
  Growth temperature: 37°C
  Growth strain: DH5alpha
  Copy number: High Copy
Gene/Insert
  Gene/Insert name: GBX2
  Species: M. musculus (mouse)
  Insert size (bp): 1000
  Entrez Gene: Gbx2 (a.k.a. D130058E05Rik, Gbx-2, MMoxA, Stra7)
  Cloning method: Restriction Enzyme; 5′ cloning site HindIII (not destroyed); 3′ cloning site ApaI (not destroyed)
  Sequencing primers: 5′ T3; 3′ T7
Terms and licenses: Academic/Nonprofit Terms; Industry Terms: Not Available to Industry
Depositor comments: The insert contains the full coding sequence and has been used to make RNA probes. For antisense probe linearize with HindIII and use T7 Polymerase. For sense probe linearize with ApaI or KpnI and transcribe with T3 RNA polymerase.
How to cite: mGbx2 was a gift from Gail Martin (Addgene plasmid # 22092 ; http://n2t.net/addgene:22092 ; RRID:Addgene_22092)
